>Addgene plasmid #71080 | pFOSGE_CUS1B06 | depositor partial sequence | sequence record 127022 | insert
ATGTCCAACTACTACAGTCTACTACTACAAGCGGACACCTACGACGACGAGTCGATAGGCGACGAGCGTA
GCGAAGAAGACACGGACGACGCCAGCGAGACGGAGTTCCGCAGCCCCAGCCGCTACGGCGCCATGAATGG
GACCTCCAACAGCAACAACATGGGCACCAACAGCGAACTGAAGGAGCAAATGTACCAGCACAAGCTGTTC
AACCTGCAGAAGCAGATGGAGGAACTGGGCCAGCTGGTGCATCCGGAGTACTTGAAGCGCGTGAAGAAGC
TGGACAGCCAGCTAAAGGAGCGCCGACGCATGAACGAGGTCTACAAGGAGTACATGCGCGAGTGCGTCGA
ACGGGACTATGTGCTGGAGAAGATGGCCGCCCAGAAGGAGTACGACGAAAAGATGATGGACCTCAAAGAC
AACCTGATCTCGGACTTCGAGGACCGCAAGCGTCAGATCGAGAACGAGCGCTTCAGCATCGAGCTGACCA
ACGATTCCATGGAGATCAAGACGACGATCACGCGCAAGCTGCGTCGTCGCCCCAACGAACCGCTTCCGGT
GATCGAGAAGCGCCGCAAGCCGGCCACCGGCCAGCTGCTCGTCTACCAGCTGGATGATAAGGAAATCGAG
TCGGACCTAAAGATCATCCAGCGTGGCAGACCGAATCCAGTTCCCCAGCAGAACGGCAGCGGCTCCTACG
GCAGTGGCTCCCAGCAGCAGCAATCGATGCACGTTCTGGCCGAGCCGACCTCCAATAGCGGCCTGGTGGA
GACTCGCATCGAGGACAACAAGCTGCTGTACGAGCGGCGATGGTTCTGCCGCGGCCAGCAGGTCTATGTC
GAGGGCAAGGAGATGAGCAAGTTCGCGGCCACCATTACGGCCATTGGCAACGAGGTGGTTTGGGTGAAGC
GCACCAACGAGACCAAGGTTAAGATCAACATGTCCCATCTGGCCAAGGGCAAGATCTCGATAAAGCGCCG
A
