>Addgene plasmid #71080 | pFOSGE_CUS1B06 | addgene partial sequence | sequence record 130974 | M13-F20 5'-TGTAAAACGACGGCCAGT-3'
ATTTTATTTTGACTGATAGTGACCTGTTCGTTGCAACAAATTGATGAGCAATGCTTTTTTATAATGCCAA
CTTTGTACAAAAAAGCAGGCTTCATGTCCAACTACTACAGTCTACTACTACAAGCGGACACCTACGACGA
CGAGTCGATAGGCGACGAGCGTAGCGAAGAAGACACGGACGACGCCAGCGAGACGGAGTTCCGCAGCCCC
AGCCGCTACGGCGCCATGAATGGGACCTCCAACAGCAACAACATGGGCACCAACAGCGAACTGAAGGAGC
AAATGTACCAGCACAAGCTGTTCAACCTGCAGAAGCAGATGGAGGAACTGGGCCAGCTGGTGCATCCGGA
GTACTTGAAGCGCGTGAAGAAGCTGGACAGCCAGCTAAAGGAGCGCCGACGCATGAACGAGGTCTACAAG
GAGTACATGCGCGAGTGCGTCGAACGGGACTATGTGCTGGAGAAGATGGCCGCCCAGAAGGAGTACGACG
AAAAGATGATGGACCTCAAAGACAACCTGATCTCGGACTTCGAGGACCGCAAGCGTCAGATCGAGAACGA
GCGCTTCAGCATCGAGCTGACCAACGATTCCATGGAGATCAAGACGACGATCACGCGCAAGCTGCGTCGT
CGCCCCAACGAACCGCTTCCGGTGATCGAGAAGCGCCGCAAGCCGGCCACCGGCCAGCTGCTCGTCTACC
AGCTGGATGATAAGGAAATCGAGTCGGACCTAAAGATCATCCAGCGTGGCAGACCGAATCCAGTTCCCCA
GCAGAACGGCAGCGGCTCCTACGGCAGTGGCTCCCAGCAGCAGCAATCGATGCACGTTCTGGCCGAGCCG
ACCTCCAATAGCGGCCTGGTGGAGACTCGCATCGAGGACAACAAGCTGCTGTACGAGCGG
