>Addgene plasmid #71080 | pFOSGE_CUS1B06 | addgene partial sequence | sequence record 130975 | M13-Rev 5'-CAGGAAACAGCTATGACC-3'
ATTTTATTTTGACTGATAGTGACCTGTTCGTTGCAACAAATTGATAAGCAATGCTTTCTTATAATGCCAA
CTTTGTACAAGAAAGCTGGGTCTCGGCGCTTTATCGAGATCTTGCCCTTGGCCAGATGGGACATGTTGAT
CTTAACCTTGGTCTCGTTGGTGCGCTTCACCCAAACCACCTCGTTGCCAATGGCCGTAATGGTGGCCGCG
AACTTGCTCATCTCCTTGCCCTCGACATAGACCTGCTGGCCGCGGCAGAACCATCGCCGCTCGTACAGCA
GCTTGTTGTCCTCGATGCGAGTCTCCACCAGGCCGCTATTGGAGGTCGGCTCGGCCAGAACGTGCATCGA
TTGCTGCTGCTGGGAGCCACTGCCGTAGGAGCCGCTGCCGTTCTGCTGGGGAACTGGATTCGGTCTGCCA
CGCTGGATGATCTTTAGGTCCGACTCGATTTCCTTATCATCCAGCTGGTAGACGAGCAGCTGGCCGGTGG
CCGGCTTGCGGCGCTTCTCGATCACCGGAAGCGGTTCGTTGGGGCGACGACGCAGCTTGCGCGTGATCGT
CGTCTTGATCTCCATGGAATCGTTGGTCAGCTCGATGCTGAAGCGCTCGTTCTCGATCTGACGCTTGCGG
TCCTCGAAGTCCGAGATCAGGTTGTCTTTGAGGTCCATCATCTTTTCGTCGTACTCCTTCTGGGCGGCCA
TCTTCTCCAGCACATAGTCCCGTTCGACGCACTCGCGCATGTACTCCTTGTAGACCTCGTTCATGCGTCG
GCGCTCCTTTAGCTGGCTGTCCAGCTTCTTCACGCGCTTC
