[The description below was written by a language model from this plasmid's Addgene catalogue record.]
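Description:
pFOSGE_CUS1B06 is a Gateway entry clone built on the Invitrogen pDONR221 donor backbone and carrying the Drosophila melanogaster gene CG14220, also annotated as Sds3, as a 981 bp insert corresponding to transcript FBtr0074768. It is a bacterial cloning plasmid only: it is maintained at high copy in standard E. coli cloning strains such as DH5alpha under kanamycin selection. The insert was introduced by Gateway cloning, which in a pDONR-type vector means a BP recombination that replaces the donor cassette with the gene of interest, leaving it flanked by attL recombination sites. M13 forward and reverse primer sites lie on either side of the insert and are used for sequence verification.

As an entry clone, the plasmid has no stated promoter to drive expression of the insert, and the record lists no tags, reporters or fusion partners. It also does not say whether the open reading frame retains its stop codon. The plasmid serves as a shuttle source: an LR recombination reaction transfers the CG14220 sequence in a defined orientation and reading frame into any compatible destination vector, which then supplies the promoter, tags and host-specific elements. The associated study concerns the context-dependent regulatory functions of transcriptional regulators, which suggests that this clone belongs to a collection of fly transcription factor and cofactor coding sequences meant for transfer into expression or functional assay vectors. The record does not specify particular downstream constructs. No feature table is provided, so element positions cannot be confirmed beyond the catalogue fields.
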