Addgene plasmid #71080: pFOSGE_CUS1B06
Purpose: Gateway entry clone
Depositing lab: Alexander Stark. Depositing organization: Research Institute of Molecular Pathology (IMP). Publication: Transcriptional regulators form diverse groups with context-dependent regulatory functions. Stampfel G, Kazmar T, Frank O, Wienerroither S, Reiter F, Stark A. Nature. 2015 Nov 9. doi: 10.1038/nature15545. PubMed 26550828.
Backbone
  Vector backbone: pDONR221
  Backbone manufacturer: Invitrogen
  Backbone size w/o insert (bp): 4762
  Vector type: Gateway entry vector
Growth in bacteria
  Bacterial resistance: Kanamycin, 50 μg/mL
  Growth temperature: 37°C
  Growth strain: DH5alpha
  Copy number: High Copy
Gene/Insert
  Gene/Insert name: CG14220 (alt names: FBgn0031036; CG14220, FBtr0074768)
  Species: D. melanogaster (fly)
  Insert size (bp): 981
  Entrez Gene: CG14220 (a.k.a. Dmel_CG14220, Dmel\CG14220, SDS3, Sds3, cg14220)
  Cloning method: Gateway Cloning
  Sequencing primers: 5′ M13-F20; 3′ M13R
Terms and licenses: Academic/Nonprofit Terms; Industry Terms: Not Available to Industry
How to cite: pFOSGE_CUS1B06 was a gift from Alexander Stark (Addgene plasmid # 71080 ; http://n2t.net/addgene:71080 ; RRID:Addgene_71080)
